Addgene plasmid #44364: pUC-Leum
Depositing lab: Hal Alper. Depositing organization: University of Texas at Austin. Publication: Tuning gene expression in Yarrowia lipolytica by a hybrid promoter approach. Blazeck J, Liu L, Redden H, Alper H. Appl Environ Microbiol. 2011 Nov;77(22):7905-14. doi: 10.1128/AEM.05763-11. Epub 2011 Sep 16. PubMed 21926196.
Backbone
  Vector backbone: pUC19
  Backbone size w/o insert (bp): 2623
  Total vector size (bp): 2803
  Modifications to backbone: None
  Vector type: Bacterial Expression, Synthetic Biology
Growth in bacteria
  Bacterial resistance: Ampicillin, 100 μg/mL
  Growth temperature: 37°C
  Growth strain: DH10B
  Copy number: High Copy
Gene/Insert
  Gene/Insert name: Leum promoter
  Species: Yarrowia lipolytica
  Insert size (bp): 129
  Mutation: N/A
  Promoter: Leum promoter
  Cloning method: Restriction Enzyme; 5′ cloning site SphI (not destroyed); 3′ cloning site HindIII (not destroyed)
  Sequencing primers: 5′ m13_forward20_primer; 3′ m13_reverse_primer
Terms and licenses: Academic/Nonprofit Terms; Industry Terms: Not Available to Industry
How to cite: pUC-Leum was a gift from Hal Alper (Addgene plasmid # 44364 ; http://n2t.net/addgene:44364 ; RRID:Addgene_44364)
