[The description below was written by a language model from this plasmid's Addgene catalogue record and pLannotate feature annotations shown in this document.]
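Description:
pUC-Leum is a small, high-copy E. coli cloning plasmid built on an unmodified pUC19 backbone. It serves as a storage and source vector for a short promoter element from the yeast Yarrowia lipolytica. It replicates in bacteria from the pUC-type ColE1/pMB1 origin and is selected with ampicillin through the β-lactamase gene (AmpR) driven by its own bla promoter. The feature table also shows the usual pUC19 lac region: the CAP binding site, lac promoter, lac operator, a lacZα fragment and part of the multiple cloning site. It lists short residual fragments of lacI, bom and rop as well, which are backbone remnants rather than functional genes. No yeast origin, centromere or auxotrophic marker is annotated, so the plasmid as recorded is maintained only in E. coli.

The payload is the "Leum promoter", a 129 bp Yarrowia lipolytica sequence cloned between the SphI and HindIII sites of the polylinker. Both sites are retained, so the fragment can be excised again. The automated annotation does not label the insert itself. It most likely lies in the unannotated gap between the truncated MCS and the lac operator, where it interrupts lacZα. No reporter or coding sequence is placed downstream of it, so the plasmid carries the promoter part alone rather than an expression cassette, even though it is catalogued under bacterial expression and synthetic biology. The associated work concerns tuning gene expression in Y. lipolytica with hybrid promoters. This suggests the element is meant as a building block to be subcloned or combined with other regulatory sequences, although the record does not describe its exact role. The flanking M13 forward and reverse primer sites allow the insert to be verified by sequencing.
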