Features (pLannotate 1.2.2; 11 found; start..end, strand, type, name):
    137..236     +  misc_feature   bom (fragment): basis of mobility region from pBR322
    242..399     -  CDS            lacZα (fragment): LacZα fragment of β-galactosidase; lacZ fragment
    396..447     +  misc_feature   MCS (fragment): pUC18/19 multiple cloning site
    606..622     -  protein_bind   lac operator: The lac repressor binds to the lac operator to inhibit transcription in E. coli. This inhibition can be relieved by adding lactose or isopropyl-β-D-thiogalactopyranoside (IPTG). lac repressor encoded by lacI
    630..660     -  promoter       lac promoter: promoter for the E. coli lac operon
    675..696     -  protein_bind   CAP binding site: CAP binding activates transcription in the presence of cAMP. E. coli catabolite activator protein
    709..801     -  CDS            lacI (fragment): lac repressor; lacI; The lac repressor binds to the lac operator to inhibit transcription in E. coli. This inhibition can be relieved by adding lactose or isopropyl-β-D-thiogalactopyranoside (IPTG).
    984..1572    -  rep_origin     ori: high-copy-number ColE1/pMB1/pBR322/pUC origin of replication
   1743..2603    -  CDS            AmpR: β-lactamase; bla; confers resistance to ampicillin, carbenicillin, and related antibiotics
   2604..2708    -  promoter       AmpR promoter: bla
   2803..35      +  CDS            rop (fragment) (across the origin): Rop protein, which maintains plasmids at low copy number; rop
>Addgene plasmid #44364 | pUC-Leum | depositor full sequence | sequence record 60443 | pUC-Leum sequence 2803 bps
TCGCGCGTTTCGGTGATGACGGTGAAAACCTCTGACACATGCAGCTCCCGGAGACGGTCACAGCTTGTCT
GTAAGCGGATGCCGGGAGCAGACAAGCCCGTCAGGGCGCGTCAGCGGGTGTTGGCGGGTGTCGGGGCTGG
CTTAACTATGCGGCATCAGAGCAGATTGTACTGAGAGTGCACCATATGCGGTGTGAAATACCGCACAGAT
GCGTAAGGAGAAAATACCGCATCAGGCGCCATTCGCCATTCAGGCTGCGCAACTGTTGGGAAGGGCGATC
GGTGCGGGCCTCTTCGCTATTACGCCAGCTGGCGAAAGGGGGATGTGCTGCAAGGCGATTAAGTTGGGTA
ACGCCAGGGTTTTCCCAGTCACGACGTTGTAAAACGACGGCCAGTGAATTCGAGCTCGGTACCCGGGGAT
CCTCTAGAGTCGACCTGCAGGCATGCACTGATCACGGGCAAAAGTGCGTATATATACAAGAGCGTTTGCC
AGCCACAGATTTTCACTCCACACACCACATCACACATACAACCACACACATCCACAATGGAACCCGAAAC
TAAAAGCTTGGCGTAATCATGGTCATAGCTGTTTCCTGTGTGAAATTGTTATCCGCTCACAATTCCACAC
AACATACGAGCCGGAAGCATAAAGTGTAAAGCCTGGGGTGCCTAATGAGTGAGCTAACTCACATTAATTG
CGTTGCGCTCACTGCCCGCTTTCCAGTCGGGAAACCTGTCGTGCCAGCTGCATTAATGAATCGGCCAACG
CGCGGGGAGAGGCGGTTTGCGTATTGGGCGCTCTTCCGCTTCCTCGCTCACTGACTCGCTGCGCTCGGTC
GTTCGGCTGCGGCGAGCGGTATCAGCTCACTCAAAGGCGGTAATACGGTTATCCACAGAATCAGGGGATA
ACGCAGGAAAGAACATGTGAGCAAAAGGCCAGCAAAAGGCCAGGAACCGTAAAAAGGCCGCGTTGCTGGC
GTTTTTCCATAGGCTCCGCCCCCCTGACGAGCATCACAAAAATCGACGCTCAAGTCAGAGGTGGCGAAAC
CCGACAGGACTATAAAGATACCAGGCGTTTCCCCCTGGAAGCTCCCTCGTGCGCTCTCCTGTTCCGACCC
TGCCGCTTACCGGATACCTGTCCGCCTTTCTCCCTTCGGGAAGCGTGGCGCTTTCTCATAGCTCACGCTG
TAGGTATCTCAGTTCGGTGTAGGTCGTTCGCTCCAAGCTGGGCTGTGTGCACGAACCCCCCGTTCAGCCC
GACCGCTGCGCCTTATCCGGTAACTATCGTCTTGAGTCCAACCCGGTAAGACACGACTTATCGCCACTGG
CAGCAGCCACTGGTAACAGGATTAGCAGAGCGAGGTATGTAGGCGGTGCTACAGAGTTCTTGAAGTGGTG
GCCTAACTACGGCTACACTAGAAGGACAGTATTTGGTATCTGCGCTCTGCTGAAGCCAGTTACCTTCGGA
AAAAGAGTTGGTAGCTCTTGATCCGGCAAACAAACCACCGCTGGTAGCGGTGGTTTTTTTGTTTGCAAGC
AGCAGATTACGCGCAGAAAAAAAGGATCTCAAGAAGATCCTTTGATCTTTTCTACGGGGTCTGACGCTCA
GTGGAACGAAAACTCACGTTAAGGGATTTTGGTCATGAGATTATCAAAAAGGATCTTCACCTAGATCCTT
TTAAATTAAAAATGAAGTTTTAAATCAATCTAAAGTATATATGAGTAAACTTGGTCTGACAGTTACCAAT
GCTTAATCAGTGAGGCACCTATCTCAGCGATCTGTCTATTTCGTTCATCCATAGTTGCCTGACTCCCCGT
CGTGTAGATAACTACGATACGGGAGGGCTTACCATCTGGCCCCAGTGCTGCAATGATACCGCGAGACCCA
CGCTCACCGGCTCCAGATTTATCAGCAATAAACCAGCCAGCCGGAAGGGCCGAGCGCAGAAGTGGTCCTG
CAACTTTATCCGCCTCCATCCAGTCTATTAATTGTTGCCGGGAAGCTAGAGTAAGTAGTTCGCCAGTTAA
TAGTTTGCGCAACGTTGTTGCCATTGCTACAGGCATCGTGGTGTCACGCTCGTCGTTTGGTATGGCTTCA
TTCAGCTCCGGTTCCCAACGATCAAGGCGAGTTACATGATCCCCCATGTTGTGCAAAAAAGCGGTTAGCT
CCTTCGGTCCTCCGATCGTTGTCAGAAGTAAGTTGGCCGCAGTGTTATCACTCATGGTTATGGCAGCACT
GCATAATTCTCTTACTGTCATGCCATCCGTAAGATGCTTTTCTGTGACTGGTGAGTACTCAACCAAGTCA
TTCTGAGAATAGTGTATGCGGCGACCGAGTTGCTCTTGCCCGGCGTCAATACGGGATAATACCGCGCCAC
ATAGCAGAACTTTAAAAGTGCTCATCATTGGAAAACGTTCTTCGGGGCGAAAACTCTCAAGGATCTTACC
GCTGTTGAGATCCAGTTCGATGTAACCCACTCGTGCACCCAACTGATCTTCAGCATCTTTTACTTTCACC
AGCGTTTCTGGGTGAGCAAAAACAGGAAGGCAAAATGCCGCAAAAAAGGGAATAAGGGCGACACGGAAAT
GTTGAATACTCATACTCTTCCTTTTTCAATATTATTGAAGCATTTATCAGGGTTATTGTCTCATGAGCGG
ATACATATTTGAATGTATTTAGAAAAATAAACAAATAGGGGTTCCGCGCACATTTCCCCGAAAAGTGCCA
CCTGACGTCTAAGAAACCATTATTATCATGACATTAACCTATAAAAATAGGCGTATCACGAGGCCCTTTC
GTC
