>Addgene plasmid #44364 | pUC-Leum | addgene partial sequence | sequence record 62805 | M13_pUC_rev
ATGTGTGTGGTTGTATGTGTGATGTGGTGTGTGGAGTGAAAATCTGTGGCTGGCAAACGCTCTTGTATAT
ATACGCACTTTTGCCCGTGATCAGTGCATGCCTGCAGGTCGACTCTAGAGGATCCCCGGGTACCGAGCTC
GAATTCACTGGCCGTCGTTTTACAACGTCGTGACTGGGAAAACCCTGGCGTTACCCAACTTAATCGCCTT
GCAGCACATCCCCCTTTCGCCAGCTGGCGTAATAGCGAAGAGGCCCGCACCGATCGCCCTTCCCAACAGT
TGCGCAGCCTGAATGGCGAATGGCGCCTGATGCGGTATTTTCTCCTTACGCATCTGTGCGGTATTTCACA
CCGCATATGGTGCACTCTCAGTACAATCTGCTCTGATGCCGCATAGTTAAGCCAGCCCCGACACCCGCCA
ACACCCGCTGACGCGCCCTGACGGGCTTGTCTGCTCCCGGCATCCGCTTACAGACAAGCTGTGACCGTCT
CCGGGAGCTGCATGTGTCAGAGGTTTTCACCGTCATCACCGAAACGCGCGAGACGAAAGGGCCTCGTGAT
ACGCCTATTTTTATAGGTTAATGTCATGATAATAATGGTTTCTTAGACGTCAGGTGGCACTTTTCGGGGA
AATGTGCGCGGAACCCCTATTTGTTTATTTTTCTAAATACATTCAAATATGTATCCGCTCATGAGACAAT
AACCCTGATAAATGCTTCAATAATATTGAAAAAGGAAGAGTATGAGTATTCAACATTTCCGTGTCGCCCT
TATTCCCTTTTTTGCGGCAT
